>Addgene plasmid #42092 | psiCHECK-640a-1 | depositor full sequence | sequence record 56834 | psiCHECK-640a-1 sequence 3567 bps
AGATCTGCGCAGCACCATGGCCTGAAATAACCTCTGAAAGAGGAACTTGGTTAGGTACCTTCTGAGGCGG
AAAGAACCAGCTGTGGAATGTGTGTCAGTTAGGGTGTGGAAAGTCCCCAGGCTCCCCAGCAGGCAGAAGT
ATGCAAAGCATGCATCTCAATTAGTCAGCAACCAGGTGTGGAAAGTCCCCAGGCTCCCCAGCAGGCAGAA
GTATGCAAAGCATGCATCTCAATTAGTCAGCAACCATAGTCCCGCCCCTAACTCCGCCCATCCCGCCCCT
AACTCCGCCCAGTTCCGCCCATTCTCCGCCCCATGGCTGACTAATTTTTTTTATTTATGCAGAGGCCGAG
GCCGCCTCGGCCTCTGAGCTATTCCAGAAGTAGTGAGGAGGCTTTTTTGGAGGCCTAGGCTTTTGCAAAA
AGCTTGATTCTTCTGACACAACAGTCTCGAACTTAAGCTGCAGAAGTTGGTCGTGAGGCACTGGGCAGGT
AAGTATCAAGGTTACAAGACAGGTTTAAGGAGACCAATAGAAACTGGGCTTGTCGAGACAGAGAAGACTC
TTGCGTTTCTGATAGGCACCTATTGGTCTTACTGACATCCACTTTGCCTTTCTCTCCACAGGTGTCCACT
CCCAGTTCAATTACAGCTCTTAAGGCTAGAGTACTTAATACGACTCACTATAGGCTAGCCACCATGGCTT
CCAAGGTGTACGACCCCGAGCAACGCAAACGCATGATCACTGGGCCTCAGTGGTGGGCTCGCTGCAAGCA
AATGAACGTGCTGGACTCCTTCATCAACTACTATGATTCCGAGAAGCACGCCGAGAACGCCGTGATTTTT
CTGCATGGTAACGCTGCCTCCAGCTACCTGTGGAGGCACGTCGTGCCTCACATCGAGCCCGTGGCTAGAT
GCATCATCCCTGATCTGATCGGAATGGGTAAGTCCGGCAAGAGCGGGAATGGCTCATATCGCCTCCTGGA
TCACTACAAGTACCTCACCGCTTGGTTCGAGCTGCTGAACCTTCCAAAGAAAATCATCTTTGTGGGCCAC
GACTGGGGGGCTTGTCTGGCCTTTCACTACTCCTACGAGCACCAAGACAAGATCAAGGCCATCGTCCATG
CTGAGAGTGTCGTGGACGTGATCGAGTCCTGGGACGAGTGGCCTGACATCGAGGAGGATATCGCCCTGAT
CAAGAGCGAAGAGGGCGAGAAAATGGTGCTTGAGAATAACTTCTTCGTCGAGACCATGCTCCCAAGCAAG
ATCATGCGGAAACTGGAGCCTGAGGAGTTCGCTGCCTACCTGGAGCCATTCAAGGAGAAGGGCGAGGTTA
GACGGCCTACCCTCTCCTGGCCTCGCGAGATCCCTCTCGTTAAGGGAGGCAAGCCCGACGTCGTCCAGAT
TGTCCGCAACTACAACGCCTACCTTCGGGCCAGCGACGATCTGCCTAAGATGTTCATCGAGTCCGACCCT
GGGTTCTTTTCCAACGCTATTGTCGAGGGAGCTAAGAAGTTCCCTAACACCGAGTTCGTGAAGGTGAAGG
GCCTCCACTTCAGCCAGGAGGACGCTCCAGATGAAATGGGTAAGTACATCAAGAGCTTCGTGGAGCGCGT
GCTGAAGAACGAGCAGTAATTCTAGGCGATCGCTCGAGCCCGGGAATTCATCACCTAAAAGAGCACTTAA
GGGCCGCTGGCCGCAATAAAATATCTTTATTTTCATTACATCTGTGTGTTGGTTTTTTGTGTGAGGATCC
AGGTGGCACTTTTCGGGGAAATGTGCGCGGAACCCCTATTTGTTTATTTTTCTAAATACATTCAAATATG
TATCCGCTCATGAGACAATAACCCTGATAAATGCTTCAATAATATTGAAAAAGGAAGAGTATGAGTATTC
AACATTTCCGTGTCGCCCTTATTCCCTTTTTTGCGGCATTTTGCCTTCCTGTTTTTGCTCACCCAGAAAC
GCTGGTGAAAGTAAAAGATGCTGAAGATCAGTTGGGTGCACGAGTGGGTTACATCGAACTGGATCTCAAC
AGCGGTAAGATCCTTGAGAGTTTTCGCCCCGAAGAACGTTTTCCAATGATGAGCACTTTTAAAGTTCTGC
TATGTGGCGCGGTATTATCCCGTATTGACGCCGGGCAAGAGCAACTCGGTCGCCGCATACACTATTCTCA
GAATGACTTGGTTGAGTACTCACCAGTCACAGAAAAGCATCTTACGGATGGCATGACAGTAAGAGAATTA
TGCAGTGCTGCCATAACCATGAGTGATAACACTGCGGCCAACTTACTTCTGACAACGATCGGAGGACCGA
AGGAGCTAACCGCTTTTTTGCACAACATGGGGGATCATGTAACTCGCCTTGATCGTTGGGAACCGGAGCT
GAATGAAGCCATACCAAACGACGAGCGTGACACCACGATGCCTGTAGCAATGGCAACAACGTTGCGCAAA
CTATTAACTGGCGAACTACTTACTCTAGCTTCCCGGCAACAATTAATAGACTGGATGGAGGCGGATAAAG
TTGCAGGACCACTTCTGCGCTCGGCCCTTCCGGCTGGCTGGTTTATTGCTGATAAATCTGGAGCCGGTGA
GCGTGGGTCTCGCGGTATCATTGCAGCACTGGGGCCAGATGGTAAGCCCTCCCGTATCGTAGTTATCTAC
ACGACGGGGAGTCAGGCAACTATGGATGAACGAAATAGACAGATCGCTGAGATAGGTGCCTCACTGATTA
AGCATTGGTAACTGTCAGACCAAGTTTACTCATATATACTTTAGATTGATTTAAAACTTCATTTTTAATT
TAAAAGGATCTAGGTGAAGATCCTTTTTGATAATCTCATGACCAAAATCCCTTAACGTGAGTTTTCGTTC
CACTGAGCGTCAGACCCCGTAGAAAAGATCAAAGGATCTTCTTGAGATCCTTTTTTTCTGCGCGTAATCT
GCTGCTTGCAAACAAAAAAACCACCGCTACCAGCGGTGGTTTGTTTGCCGGATCAAGAGCTACCAACTCT
TTTTCCGAAGGTAACTGGCTTCAGCAGAGCGCAGATACCAAATACTGTTCTTCTAGTGTAGCCGTAGTTA
GGCCACCACTTCAAGAACTCTGTAGCACCGCCTACATACCTCGCTCTGCTAATCCTGTTACCAGTGGCTG
CTGCCAGTGGCGATAAGTCGTGTCTTACCGGGTTGGACTCAAGACGATAGTTACCGGATAAGGCGCAGCG
GTCGGGCTGAACGGGGGGTTCGTGCACACAGCCCAGCTTGGAGCGAACGACCTACACCGAACTGAGATAC
CTACAGCGTGAGCTATGAGAAAGCGCCACGCTTCCCGAAGGGAGAAAGGCGGACAGGTATCCGGTAAGCG
GCAGGGTCGGAACAGGAGAGCGCACGAGGGAGCTTCCAGGGGGAAACGCCTGGTATCTTTATAGTCCTGT
CGGGTTTCGCCACCTCTGACTTGAGCGTCGATTTTTGTGATGCTCGTCAGGGGGGCGGAGCCTATGGAAA
AACGCCAGCAACGCGGCCTTTTTACGGTTCCTGGCCTTTTGCTGGCCTTTTGCTCACATGGCTCGAC
Features (pLannotate 1.2.2; 8 found; start..end, strand, type, name):
     62..419     +  promoter       SV40 promoter: SV40 enhancer and early promoter
    489..621     +  intron         chimeric intron: chimera between introns from human β-globin and immunoglobulin heavy chain genes
    666..684     +  promoter       T7 promoter: promoter for bacteriophage T7 RNA polymerase
    694..1629    +  CDS            hRluc: Renilla luciferase human codon-optimized
   1695..1743    +  polyA_signal   poly(A) signal: synthetic polyadenylation signal
   1776..1880    +  promoter       AmpR promoter: bla
   1881..2741    +  CDS            AmpR: β-lactamase; bla; confers resistance to ampicillin, carbenicillin, and related antibiotics
   2912..3500    +  rep_origin     ori: high-copy-number ColE1/pMB1/pBR322/pUC origin of replication
