[The description below was written by a language model from this plasmid's Addgene catalogue record and pLannotate feature annotations shown in this document.]
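Description:
psiCHECK-640a-1 is a mammalian luciferase reporter plasmid built on the Promega psiCHECK-1 backbone, with a total size of 3,567 bp. It is propagated in E. coli through a high-copy ColE1/pUC-type origin of replication and selected with ampicillin via the β-lactamase (AmpR) gene and its native bla promoter. No mammalian selection marker is annotated, which fits use in transient transfection.

The expression unit consists of the SV40 enhancer and early promoter, followed by a chimeric β-globin/immunoglobulin heavy chain intron that improves transcript processing. Next comes a human codon-optimized Renilla luciferase (hRluc) coding sequence, terminated by a synthetic poly(A) signal. A T7 promoter sits immediately upstream of hRluc and allows in vitro transcription.

The insert is a 23-nt segment of human ZEB1 mRNA, corresponding to nucleotides 820–842 of the reference transcript. It was cloned between EcoRI (retained) and NotI (destroyed) sites. The feature table does not annotate this short insert. In the psiCHECK design, however, the cloning region lies between the luciferase stop codon and the poly(A) signal, in the gap visible in the annotation. The ZEB1 fragment therefore becomes part of the 3′ untranslated region of the Renilla transcript.

This arrangement makes Renilla luciferase activity a readout of small-RNA-mediated silencing. A small RNA that recognizes the ZEB1 target sequence will lower luciferase output. The associated publication concerns suppression of the ZEB1 transcriptional repressor by small RNA-mediated gene silencing and the resulting activation of E-cadherin. Because psiCHECK-1 carries only Renilla luciferase, normalization would generally require a separately supplied control reporter.
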