Addgene plasmid #42092: psiCHECK-640a-1
Depositing lab: Kumiko Ui-Tei. Depositing organization: The University of Tokyo. Publication: E-cadherin is transcriptionally activated via suppression of ZEB1 transcriptional repressor by small RNA-mediated gene silencing. Mazda M, Nishi K, Naito Y, Ui-Tei K. PLoS One. 2011;6(12):e28688. doi: 10.1371/journal.pone.0028688. Epub 2011 Dec 21. PubMed 22205962.
Backbone
  Vector backbone: psiCHECK-1
  Backbone manufacturer: Promega
  Backbone size w/o insert (bp): 3544
  Total vector size (bp): 3567
  Vector type: Mammalian Expression, Luciferase
Growth in bacteria
  Bacterial resistance: Ampicillin, 100 μg/mL
  Growth temperature: 37°C
  Growth strain: DH5alpha
  Copy number: High Copy
Gene/Insert
  Gene/Insert name: ZEB1
  Species: H. sapiens (human)
  Insert size (bp): 23
  Mutation: contains the 820-842 nt segment of ZEB1 mRNA (NM_030751.4)
  GenBank ID: NM_030751.4
  Entrez Gene: ZEB1 (a.k.a. AREB6, BZP, DELTAEF1, FECD6, NIL2A, PPCD3, TCF8, ZFHEP, ZFHX1A)
  Cloning method: Restriction Enzyme; 5′ cloning site EcoRI (not destroyed); 3′ cloning site NotI (destroyed during cloning)
  Sequencing primers: 5′ CGCAACTACAACGCCTACCT
Terms and licenses: Academic/Nonprofit Terms; Industry Terms: Not Available to Industry
How to cite: psiCHECK-640a-1 was a gift from Kumiko Ui-Tei (Addgene plasmid # 42092 ; http://n2t.net/addgene:42092 ; RRID:Addgene_42092)
