>Addgene plasmid #42092 | psiCHECK-640a-1 | addgene partial sequence | sequence record 61699 | psiCHECK2-F 5'-GTCCGCAACTACAACGCCTACCTT-3'
ATCTGCCTAAGATGTTCATCGAGTCCGACCCTGGGTTCTTTTCCAACGCTATTGTCGAGGGAGCTAAGAA
GTTCCCTAACACCGAGTTCGTGAAGGTGAAGGGCCTCCACTTCAGCCAGGAGGACGCTCCAGATGAAATG
GGTAAGTACATCAAGAGCTTCGTGGAGCGCGTGCTGAAGAACGAGCAGTAATTCTAGGCGATCGCTCGAG
CCCGGGAATTCATCACCTAAAAGAGCACTTAAGGGCCGCTGGCCGCAATAAAATATCTTTATTTTCATTA
CATCTGTGTGTTGGTTTTTTGTGTGAGGATCCAGGTGGCACTTTTCGGGGAAATGTGCGCGGAACCCCTA
TTTGTTTATTTTTCTAAATACATTCAAATATGTATCCGCTCATGAGACAATAACCCTGATAAATGCTTCA
ATAATATTGAAAAAGGAAGAGTATGAGTATTCAACATTTCCGTGTCGCCCTTATTCCCTTTTTTGCGGCA
TTTTGCCTTCCTGTTTTTGCTCACCCAGAAACGCTGGTGAAAGTAAAAGATGCTGAAGATCAGTTGGGTG
CACGAGTGGGTTACATCGAACTGGATCTCAACAGCGGTAAGATCCTTGAGAGTTTTCGCCCCGAAGAACG
TTTTCCAATGATGAGCACTTTTAAAGTTCTGCTATGTGGCGCGGTATTATCCCGTATTGACGCCGGGCAA
GAGCAACTCGGTCGCCGCATACACTATTCTCAGAATGACTTGGTTGAGTACTCACCAGTCACAGAAAAGC
ATCTTACGGATGGCATGACAGTAAGAGAATTATGCAGTGCTGCCATAACCATGAGTGATAACACTGCGGC
CAACTTACTTCTGACAACGATCGGAGGACCGAAGGAGCTAACCGCTTTTTTGCACA
